Addgene plasmid #14792: pcDNA3.1 Hmga2 m7
Depositing lab: David Bartel. Depositing organization: Whitehead Institute for Biomedical Research. Publication: Disrupting the pairing between let-7 and Hmga2 enhances oncogenic transformation. Mayr C, Hemann MT, Bartel DP. Science. 2007 Mar 16. 315(5818):1576-9. 10.1126/science.1137999 PubMed 17322030.
Backbone
  Vector backbone: pcDNA3.1
  Backbone manufacturer: Invitrogen
  Backbone size w/o insert (bp): 5500
  Vector type: Mammalian Expression
  Selectable markers: Neomycin (select with G418)
Growth in bacteria
  Bacterial resistance: Ampicillin, 100 μg/mL
  Growth temperature: 37°C
  Growth strain: DH5alpha
  Copy number: High Copy
Gene/Insert
  Gene/Insert name: Hmga2 m7 (alt name: HMGA2)
  Species: M. musculus (mouse)
  Insert size (bp): 3700
  Mutation: Hmga2 m7 mutant (see article and author's map for details)
  GenBank ID: BC052158
  Entrez Gene: Hmga2 (a.k.a. 9430083A20Rik, HMGI-C, Hmgic, pg, pygmy)
  Cloning method: Restriction Enzyme; 5′ cloning site EcoRI (not destroyed); 3′ cloning site EcoRI (not destroyed)
  Sequencing primers: 5′ T7
Terms and licenses: Academic/Nonprofit Terms; Industry Terms: Not Available to Industry
Depositor comments: The 3' UTR of the mouse Hmga2 cDNA (BC052158) was subcloned into pCR2.1-TOPO (Invitrogen) for site-directed mutagenesis. To disrupt each let-7 complementary site, the nucleotides that paired to nucleotides 3 and 5 of the miRNA were substituted (see Author's map), using the Quikchange site-directed mutagenesis kit (Stratagene). The UTR fragment was then cloned back into the vector containing the Hmga2 cDNA (pCMV•SPORT6.1). To construct the mammalian expression vectors, Hmga2 inserts were excised from the pCMV•SPORT6.1 constructs using EcoRI restriction sites and cloned into pcDNA3.1 (Invitrogen). Full sequence of wild-type plasmid available at Addgene plasmid #14789.
How to cite: pcDNA3.1 Hmga2 m7 was a gift from David Bartel (Addgene plasmid # 14792 ; http://n2t.net/addgene:14792 ; RRID:Addgene_14792)
