[The description below was written by a language model from this plasmid's Addgene catalogue record.]
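Description:
pcDNA3.1 Hmga2 m7 is a mammalian expression plasmid built on the Invitrogen pcDNA3.1 backbone (about 5.5 kb without insert). It carries a roughly 3.7 kb mouse Hmga2 cDNA that includes the gene's long 3′ UTR. It is propagated in E. coli as a high-copy plasmid under ampicillin selection. A neomycin resistance marker allows G418 selection of transfected mammalian cells. No feature table is supplied, so the record does not list the promoter or other regulatory elements. pcDNA3.1 vectors normally drive the insert from the CMV immediate-early promoter, and the T7 sequencing primer recorded for the 5′ end fits the T7 promoter site that lies upstream of the cloning region in this backbone.

The insert is a mutant version of the Hmga2 cDNA in which the let-7 microRNA complementary sites in the 3′ UTR have been disrupted. At each site, the nucleotides that pair with positions 3 and 5 of the miRNA were substituted by site-directed mutagenesis, which breaks seed pairing. The record does not explicitly state how many sites are altered and defers to the article and the depositor's map for the details of the "m7" designation. The mutated UTR was returned to the full cDNA in an intermediate vector, and the whole insert was then moved into pcDNA3.1 as an EcoRI fragment, with both EcoRI sites retained. Because the same enzyme flanks both ends, orientation is not fixed by the cloning strategy itself.

The construct expresses Hmga2 from an mRNA that escapes let-7-mediated repression. It is meant for comparison with the matching wild-type plasmid in studies of how loss of let-7 pairing affects Hmga2 levels and oncogenic transformation.
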