>Addgene plasmid #14792 | pcDNA3.1 Hmga2 m7 | addgene partial sequence | sequence record 21292 | 14792 with BGHrev
CCTCTAGACTCGAGCGGCCGCCACTGTGCTGGATATCTGCAGAATTCGCCCTTGGCTGTTATGTTTATTG
TGCAGACAGTGATAATCCACTAGAGAAGGTATTGCCACAAGCAAGCCGTCCAAGTACAATCACAGACAGC
GACTCTACACAAGGAACAGAGAACGAAGTCAGAGGGCACACAAAGGAACGGGGAGAAAGTTGGATGCAGT
TAATCGTCTTGATAAGTTTCTCCTGCAAACATACTTAGCTTGCAGAAATGGTAGAGAAGTTAGATGTCCA
GTCTTACTTAGCTGTGACCAACAACAGTAAAAAACAGTCTTATAAAATTTATCTCCCACAAAAATAAACT
ATATATATAAAAATTTTATGATGTTCTCACTGTTCCATTGGACACAAGCCTTTTTTTTTCTCTTTTTTTT
CTTTTTTTTCAGTATGAAAAATGCGTTATACTGGGACTTAAGCGTTAGTAGTGTGTTTTGATTGTACAAC
ATACAGGAAATAAGGAATAACTTCATCAGAGATGGAAATTGCTCGGTGTGCCGAGTCTGGCCAACACGAG
AAGCTGCTTCAGTTTTTATGAGCTGGCCAAAATGAGGTTTCTGTAAGGCCCATCCGAAGACCCGGAATGA
GAATCTGATATTTATAAGCCACTGTTTATTTGATTATTTAATGCATTGTTAACAGTCATGTTGAATTTTA
ATCTCTCCATAGCTCCTTTGGCGACTCACAACAGTGAGCCATCTGCCAGTCTCAGAGCGGCACGTGGCCT
TTGAAGTAACCTCCCTGAAACAGCTGGA
